>Addgene plasmid #163403 | pCAG-Bmpr2 | addgene full sequence | sequence record 340553 | Addgene NGS Result
GGTCGACATTGATTATTGACTAGTTATTAATAGTAATCAATTACGGGGTCATTAGTTCATAGCCCATATA
TGGAGTTCCGCGTTACATAACTTACGGTAAATGGCCCGCCTGGCTGACCGCCCAACGACCCCCGCCCATT
GACGTCAATAATGACGTATGTTCCCATAGTAACGCCAATAGGGACTTTCCATTGACGTCAATGGGTGGAG
TATTTACGGTAAACTGCCCACTTGGCAGTACATCAAGTGTATCATATGCCAAGTACGCCCCCTATTGACG
TCAATGACGGTAAATGGCCCGCCTGGCATTATGCCCAGTACATGACCTTATGGGACTTTCCTACTTGGCA
GTACATCTACGTATTAGTCATCGCTATTACCATGGTCGAGGTGAGCCCCACGTTCTGCTTCACTCTCCCC
ATCTCCCCCCCCTCCCCACCCCCAATTTTGTATTTATTTATTTTTTAATTATTTTGTGCAGCGATGGGGG
CGGGGGGGGGGGGGGSGCGCGCCRGGSGGGGSGGGGSGGGGSGRGGGGSGGGGSGGGGCGAGGCGGAGAG
GTGCGGCGGCAGCCAATCAGAGCGGCGCGCTCCGAAAGTTTCCTTTTATGGCGAGGCGGCGGCGGCGGCG
GCCCTATAAAAAGCGAAGCGCGCGGCGGGCGGGAGTCGCTGCGCGCTGCCTTCGCCCCGTGCCCCGCTCC
GCCGCCGCCTCGCGCCGCCCGCCCCGGCTCTGACTGACCGCGTTACTCCCACAGGTGAGCGGGCGGGACG
GCCCTTCTCCTCCGGGCTGTAATTAGCGCTTGGTTTAATGACGGCTTGTTTCTTTTCTGTGGCTGCGTGA
AAGCCTTGAGGGGCTCCGGGAGGGCCCTTTGTGCGGGGGGAGCGGCTCGGGGGGTGCGTGCGTGTGTGTG
TGCGTGGGGAGCGCCGCGTGCGGCTCCGCGCTGCCCGGCGGCTGTGAGCGCTGCGGGCGCGGCGCGGGGC
TTTGTGCGCTCCGCAGTGTGCGCGAGGGGAGCGCGGCCGGGGGCGGTGCCCCGCGGTGCGGGGGGGGCTG
CGAGGGGAACAAAGGCTGCGTGCGGGGTGTGTGCGTGGGGGGGTGAGCAGGGGGTGTGGGCGCGTCGGTC
GGGCTGCAACCCCCCCTGCACCCCCCTCCCCGAGTTGCTGAGCACGGCCCGGCTTCGGGTGCGGGGCTCC
GTACGGGGCGTGGCGCGGGGCTCGCCGTGCCGGGCGGGGGGTGGCGGCAGGTGGGGGTGCCGGGCGGGGC
GGGGCCGCCTCGGGCCGGGGAGGGCTCGGGGGAGGGGCGCGGCGGCCCCCGGAGCGCCGGCGGCTGTCGA
GGCGCGGCGAGCCGCAGCCATTGCCTTTTATGGTAATCGTGCGAGAGGGCGCAGGGACTTCCTTTGTCCC
AAATCTGTGCGGAGCCGAAATCTGGGAGGCGCCGCCGCACCCCCTCTAGCGGGCGCGGGGCGAAGCGGTG
CGGCGCCGGCAGGAAGGAAATGGGCGGGGAGGGCCTTCGTGCGTCGCCGCGCCGCCGTCCCCTTCTCCCT
CTCCAGCCTCGGGGCTGTCCGCGGGGGGACGGCTGCCTTCGGGGGGGACGGGGCAGGGCGGGGTTCGGCT
TCTGGCGTGTGACCGGCGGCTCTAGAGCCTCTGCTAACCATGTTCATGCCTTCTTCTTTTTCCTACAGCT
CCTGGGCAACGTGCTGGTTATTGTGCTGTCTCATCATTTTGGCAAAGAATTCGCCACCATGACTTCCTCG
CTGCATCGGCCCTTTCGGGTGCCCTGGCTGCTATGGGCCGTCCTGCTGGTCAGCACTACGGCTGCTTCTC
AGAATCAAGAACGGCTGTGTGCATTTAAAGATCCATATCAACAAGATCTTGGGATAGGTGAGAGTCGAAT
CTCTCATGAAAATGGGACAATATTATGTTCCAAAGGGAGCACGTGTTATGGTCTGTGGGAGAAATCAAAA
GGGGACATCAATCTTGTGAAACAAGGATGTTGGTCTCACATCGGTGATCCCCAAGAGTGCCACTATGAAG
AGTGTGTAGTAACTACCACCCCACCCTCAATTCAGAATGGAACGTACCGCTTTTGCTGCTGTAGTACAGA
TTTATGTAATGTCAACTTTACTGAGAACTTTCCACCCCCTGACACAACACCACTCAGTCCACCTCATTCA
TTTAATCGAGATGAAACGATAATCATTGCTTTGGCATCAGTTTCTGTGTTAGCTGTTTTGATAGTCGCCT
TATGTTTTGGATACAGAATGTTGACAGGAGACCGGAAACAGGGTCTTCACAGCATGAACATGATGGAGGC
GGCAGCAGCAGAGCCCTCCCTTGACCTGGATAACCTGAAGCTGCTGGAGCTGATTGGACGGGGTCGATAC
GGAGCAGTATATAAAGGTTCCTTGGATGAGCGTCCAGTTGCTGTAAAAGTATTTTCTTTTGCAAACCGTC
AGAATTTTATAAATGAAAAAAACATTTACAGAGTGCCTTTGATGGAACATGACAACATTGCTCGCTTCAT
AGTTGGAGACGAGAGGCTCACTGCAGACGGCCGCATGGAGTATTTGCTTGTGATGGAGTATTATCCCAAT
GGATCTCTGTGCAAATATCTGAGTCTCCACACAAGTGATTGGGTAAGCTCTTGCCGTCTGGCTCATTCTG
TGACTAGAGGACTGGCTTATCTTCACACAGAATTACCACGAGGAGATCATTATAAACCCGCAATCTCCCA
CCGAGATTTAAACAGCAGGAATGTCCTGGTAAAGAATGACGGCGCGTGTGTTATCAGTGACTTTGGTTTA
TCCATGAGGCTAACTGGAAATCGGCTGGTGCGCCCAGGGGAAGAAGATAATGCGGCTATAAGTGAGGTTG
GCACAATTCGCTATATGGCACCAGAAGTGCTAGAAGGAGCTGTGAACCTGAGGGACTGTGAGTCAGCTCT
GAAGCAAGTGGACATGTATGCGCTTGGACTCATCTACTGGGAGGTGTTTATGAGGTGTACAGACCTCTTC
CCAGGTGAATCTGTACCAGATTACCAGATGGCTTTTCAGACAGAAGTTGGAAACCATCCCACATTTGAGG
ATATGCAGGTTCTTGTGTCCAGAGAGAAGCAGAGACCCAAGTTCCCAGAAGCCTGGAAAGAAAATAGCCT
GGCAGTGAGGTCACTCAAGGAAACAATTGAAGACTGCTGGGACCAGGATGCAGAGGCTCGGCTCACTGCA
CAGTGTGCTGAGGAGAGGATGGCTGAACTCATGATGATATGGGAGAGAAACAAGTCTGTGAGCCCAACGG
TCAACCCAATGTCAACTGCTATGCAGAATGAACGCAACCTGTCACATAATAGGCGTGTGCCAAAAATCGG
GCCTTACCCAGATTATTCCTCTTCCTCATATATTGAAGACTCTATCCATCATACTGACAGCATTGTGAAG
AATATTTCCTCTGAGCATTCGATGTCCAGCACACCATTGACAATAGGAGAAAAGAATCGAAATTCAATTA
ATTATGAACGACAGCAAGCACAAGCTCGAATCCCTAGCCCAGAAACAAGCGTCACAAGCCTGTCCACAAA
CACAACCACCACAAACACCACCGGCCTCACTCCAAGTACTGGCATGACCACTATATCTGAGATGCCATAC
CCAGATGAGACACATTTGCACGCCACAAATGTTGCACAGTCAATCGGGCCAACCCCTGTCTGCTTACAGC
TGACAGAAGAAGACTTGGAGACTAATAAGCTAGATCCAAAAGAAGTTGATAAGAACCTCAAGGAAAGCTC
TGATGAGAATCTCATGGAGCATTCTCTGAAGCAGTTCAGTGGGCCAGACCCATTGAGCAGTACCAGTTCT
AGCTTGCTTTATCCACTCATAAAGCTCGCAGTGGAAGTGACTGGACAACAGGACTTCACACAGGCTGCAA
ATGGGCAAGCATGTTTAATTCCTGATGTTCCACCTGCTCAGATCTATCCTCTCCCTAAGCAACAGAACCT
TCCTAAGAGACCTACTAGTTTGCCTTTGAACACCAAAAATTCAACAAAAGAACCCCGGCTAAAATTTGGC
AACAAGCACAAATCAAACTTGAAACAAGTAGAAACTGGAGTTGCCAAGATGAATACAATCAATGCAGCAG
AGCCTCATGTGGTGACAGTAACTATGAATGGTGTGGCAGGTAGAAGCCACAATGTTAATTCCCATGCTGC
CACAACCCAGTATGCCAATGGCGCAGTGCCAGCTGGCCAGGCAGCCAACATAGTGGCACATAGGTCCCAA
GAAATGCTGCAGAATCAATTTATTGGTGAGGATACCAGGCTGAATATCAATTCCAGTCCTGATGAGCATG
AACCTTTACTGAGACGAGAGCAACAGGCTGGCCATGATGAAGGGGTTCTGGATCGTTTGGTAGATAGGAG
GGAACGGCCATTAGAAGGTGGCCGAACAAATTCCAATAACAACAACAGCAATCCATGTTCAGAACAAGAT
ATCCTTACACAAGGTGTTACAAGCACAGCTGCAGATCCTGGGCCATCAAAGCCCAGAAGAGCACAGAGGC
CCAATTCTCTGGATCTTTCAGCCACAAATATCCTGGATGGCAGCAGTATACAGATAGGTGAGTCAACACA
AGATGGCAAATCAGGATCAGGTGAAAAGATCAAGAGACGTGTGAAAACTCCATACTCTCTTAAGCGGTGG
CGCCCGTCCACCTGGGTCATCTCCACCGAGCCGCTGGACTGTGAGGTCAACAACAATGGCAGTGACAGGG
CAGTCCATTCTAAATCTAGCACTGCTGTGTACCTTGCAGAGGGAGGCACTGCCACGACCACAGTGTCTAA
AGATATAGGAATGAATTGTCTGTGAGCGGCCGCACTCCTCAGGTGCAGGCTGCCTATCAGAAGGTGGTGG
CTGGTGTGGCCAATGCCCTGGCTCACAAATACCACTGAGATCTTTTTCCCTCTGCCAAAAATTATGGGGA
CATCATGAAGCCCCTTGAGCATCTGACTTCTGGCTAATAAAGGAAATTTATTTTCATTGCAATAGTGTGT
TGGAATTTTTTGTGTCTCTCACTCGGAAGGACATATGGGAGGGCAAATCATTTAAAACATCAGAATGAGT
ATTTGGTTTAGAGTTTGGCAACATATGCCCATATGCTGGCTGCCATGAACAAAGGTTGGCTATAAAGAGG
TCATCAGTATATGAAACAGCCCCCTGCTGTCCATTCCTTATTCCATAGAAAAGCCTTGACTTGAGGTTAG
ATTTTTTTTATATTTTGTTTTGTGTTATTTTTTTCTTTAACATCCCTAAAATTTTCCTTACATGTTTTAC
TAGCCAGATTTTTCCTCCTCTCCTGACTACTCCCAGTCATAGCTGTCCCTCTTCTCTTATGGAGATCCCT
CGACCTGCAGCCCAAGCTTGGCGTAATCATGGTCATAGCTGTTTCCTGTGTGAAATTGTTATCCGCTCAC
AATTCCACACAACATACGAGCCGGAAGCATAAAGTGTAAAGCCTGGGGTGCCTAATGAGTGAGCTAACTC
ACATTAATTGCGTTGCGCTCACTGCCCGCTTTCCAGTCGGGAAACCTGTCGTGCCAGCGGATCCGCATCT
CAATTAGTCAGCAACCATAGTCCCGCCCCTAACTCCGCCCATCCCGCCCCTAACTCCGCCCAGTTCCGCC
CATTCTCCGCCCCATGGCTGACTAATTTTTTTTATTTATGCAGAGGCCGAGGCCGCCTCGGCCTCTGAGC
TATTCCAGAAGTAGTGAGGAGGCTTTTTTGGAGGCCTAGGCTTTTGCAAAAAGCTAACTTGTTTATTGCA
GCTTATAATGGTTACAAATAAAGCAATAGCATCACAAATTTCACAAATAAAGCATTTTTTTCACTGCATT
CTAGTTGTGGTTTGTCCAAACTCATCAATGTATCTTATCATGTCTGGATCCGCTGCATTAATGAATCGGC
CAACGCGCGGGGAGAGGCGGTTTGCGTATTGGGCGCTCTTCCGCTTCCTCGCTCACTGACTCGCTGCGCT
CGGTCGTTCGGCTGCGGCGAGCGGTATCAGCTCACTCAAAGGCGGTAATACGGTTATCCACAGAATCAGG
GGATAACGCAGGAAAGAACATGTGAGCAAAAGGCCAGCAAAAGGCCAGGAACCGTAAAAAGGCCGCGTTG
CTGGCGTTTTTCCATAGGCTCCGCCCCCCTGACGAGCATCACAAAAATCGACGCTCAAGTCAGAGGTGGC
GAAACCCGACAGGACTATAAAGATACCAGGCGTTTCCCCCTGGAAGCTCCCTCGTGCGCTCTCCTGTTCC
GACCCTGCCGCTTACCGGATACCTGTCCGCCTTTCTCCCTTCGGGAAGCGTGGCGCTTTCTCATAGCTCA
CGCTGTAGGTATCTCAGTTCGGTGTAGGTCGTTCGCTCCAAGCTGGGCTGTGTGCACGAACCCCCCGTTC
AGCCCGACCGCTGCGCCTTATCCGGTAACTATCGTCTTGAGTCCAACCCGGTAAGACACGACTTATCGCC
ACTGGCAGCAGCCACTGGTAACAGGATTAGCAGAGCGAGGTATGTAGGCGGTGCTACAGAGTTCTTGAAG
TGGTGGCCTAACTACGGCTACACTAGAAGAACAGTATTTGGTATCTGCGCTCTGCTGAAGCCAGTTACCT
TCGGAAAAAGAGTTGGTAGCTCTTGATCCGGCAAACAAACCACCGCTGGTAGCGGTGGTTTTTTTGTTTG
CAAGCAGCAGATTACGCGCAGAAAAAAAGGATCTCAAGAAGATCCTTTGATCTTTTCTACGGGGTCTGAC
GCTCAGTGGAACGAAAACTCACGTTAAGGGATTTTGGTCATGAGATTATCAAAAAGGATCTTCACCTAGA
TCCTTTTAAATTAAAAATGAAGTTTTAAATCAATCTAAAGTATATATGAGTAAACTTGGTCTGACAGTTA
CCAATGCTTAATCAGTGAGGCACCTATCTCAGCGATCTGTCTATTTCGTTCATCCATAGTTGCCTGACTC
CCCGTCGTGTAGATAACTACGATACGGGAGGGCTTACCATCTGGCCCCAGTGCTGCAATGATACCGCGAG
ACCCACGCTCACCGGCTCCAGATTTATCAGCAATAAACCAGCCAGCCGGAAGGGCCGAGCGCAGAAGTGG
TCCTGCAACTTTATCCGCCTCCATCCAGTCTATTAATTGTTGCCGGGAAGCTAGAGTAAGTAGTTCGCCA
GTTAATAGTTTGCGCAACGTTGTTGCCATTGCTACAGGCATCGTGGTGTCACGCTCGTCGTTTGGTATGG
CTTCATTCAGCTCCGGTTCCCAACGATCAAGGCGAGTTACATGATCCCCCATGTTGTGCAAAAAAGCGGT
TAGCTCCTTCGGTCCTCCGATCGTTGTCAGAAGTAAGTTGGCCGCAGTGTTATCACTCATGGTTATGGCA
GCACTGCATAATTCTCTTACTGTCATGCCATCCGTAAGATGCTTTTCTGTGACTGGTGAGTACTCAACCA
AGTCATTCTGAGAATAGTGTATGCGGCGACCGAGTTGCTCTTGCCCGGCGTCAATACGGGATAATACCGC
GCCACATAGCAGAACTTTAAAAGTGCTCATCATTGGAAAACGTTCTTCGGGGCGAAAACTCTCAAGGATC
TTACCGCTGTTGAGATCCAGTTCGATGTAACCCACTCGTGCACCCAACTGATCTTCAGCATCTTTTACTT
TCACCAGCGTTTCTGGGTGAGCAAAAACAGGAAGGCAAAATGCCGCAAAAAAGGGAATAAGGGCGACACG
GAAATGTTGAATACTCATACTCTTCCTTTTTCAATATTATTGAAGCATTTATCAGGGTTATTGTCTCATG
AGCGGATACATATTTGAATGTATTTAGAAAAATAAACAAATAGGGGTTCCGCGCACATTTCCCCGAAAAG
TGCCACCTG
Features (pLannotate 1.2.2; 18 found; start..end, strand, type, name):
      5..384     +  enhancer       CMV enhancer: human cytomegalovirus immediate early enhancer
    386..661     +  promoter       chicken β-actin promoter: No description available
    662..1678    +  intron         chimeric intron: chimera between introns from chicken β-actin and rabbit β-globin
   1676..1732    +  CDS            HBB (fragment): HBB_LEPEU - Experimental evidence at protein level: Swiss-Prot protein existence level 1. Involved in oxygen transport from the lung to the various peripheral tissues. From Lepus europaeus (European hare).
   1739..4852    +  CDS            Bmpr2: BMPR2_MOUSE - Experimental evidence at protein level: Swiss-Prot protein existence level 1. On ligand binding, forms a receptor complex consisting of two type II and two type I transmembrane serine/threonine kinases. Type II receptors phosphorylate and activate type I receptors which autophosphorylate, then bind and activate SMAD transcriptional regulators. Binds to BMP7, BMP2 and, less efficiently, BMP4. Binding is weak but enhanced by the presence of type I receptors for BMPs. Mediates induction of adipogenesis by GDF6 (PubMed:23527555). From Mus musculus (Mouse).
   4864..4935    +  CDS            HBB (fragment): HBB_PONPY - Experimental evidence at transcript level: Swiss-Prot protein existence level 2. Involved in oxygen transport from the lung to the various peripheral tissues. From Pongo pygmaeus (Bornean orangutan).
   5006..5061    +  polyA_signal   β-globin poly(A) signal: rabbit β-globin polyadenylation signal (Gil and Proudfoot, 1987)
   5446..5462    -  protein_bind   lac operator: The lac repressor binds to the lac operator to inhibit transcription in E. coli. This inhibition can be relieved by adding lactose or isopropyl-β-D-thiogalactopyranoside (IPTG). lac repressor encoded by lacI
   5470..5500    -  promoter       lac promoter: promoter for the E. coli lac operon
   5515..5536    -  protein_bind   CAP binding site: CAP binding activates transcription in the presence of cAMP. E. coli catabolite activator protein
   5549..5588    -  CDS            lacI (fragment): lac repressor; lacI; The lac repressor binds to the lac operator to inhibit transcription in E. coli. This inhibition can be relieved by adding lactose or isopropyl-β-D-thiogalactopyranoside (IPTG).
   5595..5617    +  promoter       SV40 promoter (fragment): SV40 enhancer and early promoter
   5641..5776    +  rep_origin     SV40 ori: SV40 origin of replication
   5796..5930    +  polyA_signal   SV40 poly(A) signal: SV40 polyadenylation signal
   5932..5986    -  CDS            lacI (fragment): lac repressor; lacI; The lac repressor binds to the lac operator to inhibit transcription in E. coli. This inhibition can be relieved by adding lactose or isopropyl-β-D-thiogalactopyranoside (IPTG).
   6169..6757    -  rep_origin     ori: high-copy-number ColE1/pMB1/pBR322/pUC origin of replication
   6928..7788    -  CDS            AmpR: β-lactamase; bla; confers resistance to ampicillin, carbenicillin, and related antibiotics
   7789..7893    -  promoter       AmpR promoter: bla
