[The description below was written by a language model from this plasmid's Addgene catalogue record and pLannotate feature annotations shown in this document.]
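Description:
pCAG-Bmpr2 is a mammalian expression plasmid of about 7.9 kb, built on a pCAG backbone, that drives constitutive expression of mouse BMPR-2, the type II bone morphogenetic protein receptor. It is propagated in E. coli through a high-copy ColE1/pUC-type origin and selected with ampicillin via the β-lactamase gene under its native bla promoter. No mammalian selection marker is annotated, which fits transient expression rather than stable line selection.

The expression cassette uses the composite CAG promoter: the human cytomegalovirus immediate early enhancer, the chicken β-actin promoter, and a chimeric chicken β-actin/rabbit β-globin intron. Together these give strong, broadly active transcription in mammalian cells. The Bmpr2 coding sequence, recorded as an insert of roughly 3.1 kb, sits between EcoRI and NotI sites that were both retained, and is followed by the rabbit β-globin polyadenylation signal. The short "HBB" fragments annotated on either side of the insert are most likely remnants of β-globin exon sequence belonging to the CAG cassette, not intended fusion partners. No epitope tag or fluorescent reporter is annotated, so the receptor appears to be expressed untagged. The backbone also carries an SV40 origin of replication, which permits episomal amplification in cells expressing large T antigen, along with an SV40 poly(A) signal and vestigial lac promoter, operator and lacI fragments.

BMPR-2 is a transmembrane serine/threonine kinase that phosphorylates type I BMP receptors on ligand binding, leading to SMAD activation. The plasmid is intended for overexpression of this receptor, and the associated work concerns the role of BMPR-2 in activity-dependent stabilisation of primary dendrites during mitral cell remodelling.
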