Addgene plasmid #163403: pCAG-Bmpr2
Purpose: Expresses BMPR-2 in mammalican cells
Depositing lab: Takeshi Imai. Publication: BMPR-2 gates activity-dependent stabilization of primary dendrites during mitral cell remodeling. Aihara S, Fujimoto S, Sakaguchi R, Imai T. Cell Rep. 2021 Jun 22;35(12):109276. doi: 10.1016/j.celrep.2021.109276. PubMed 34161760.
Backbone
  Vector backbone: pCAG
  Vector type: Mammalian Expression
Growth in bacteria
  Bacterial resistance: Ampicillin, 100 μg/mL
  Growth temperature: 37°C
  Growth strain: DH5alpha
  Copy number: High Copy
Gene/Insert
  Gene/Insert name: Bmpr2
  Species: M. musculus (mouse)
  Insert size (bp): 3130
  Entrez Gene: Bmpr2 (a.k.a. 2610024H22Rik, BMP-2, BMPR-2, BMPR-II, BMPRII, BRK-3, Gm20272)
  Cloning method: Restriction Enzyme; 5′ cloning site EcoRI (not destroyed); 3′ cloning site NotI (not destroyed)
  Sequencing primers: 5′ pCAG-F
Resource information
  A portion of this plasmid was derived from a plasmid made by: pCAG vector is derived from Addgene #14797.
Terms and licenses: Academic/Nonprofit Terms; Industry Terms: Not Available to Industry
How to cite: pCAG-Bmpr2 was a gift from Takeshi Imai (Addgene plasmid # 163403 ; http://n2t.net/addgene:163403 ; RRID:Addgene_163403)
